>Addgene plasmid #21341 | pLKO mouse shRNA 1 rictor | addgene full sequence | sequence record 153817 | Addgene NGS result
CAGCTGGCACGACAGGTTTCCCGACTGGAAAGCGGGCAGTGAGCGCAACGCAATTAATGTGAGTTAGCTC
ACTCATTAGGCACCCCAGGCTTTACACTTTATGCTTCCGGCTCGTATGTTGTGTGGAATTGTGAGCGGAT
AACAATTTCACACAGGAAACAGCTATGACCATGATTACGCCAAGCGCGCAATTAACCCTCACTAAAGGGA
ACAAAAGCTGGAGCTGCAAGCTTAATGTAGTCTTATGCAATACTCTTGTAGTCTTGCAACATGGTAACGA
TGAGTTAGCAACATGCCTTACAAGGAGAGAAAAAGCACCGTGCATGCCGATTGGTGGAAGTAAGGTGGTA
CGATCGTGCCTTATTAGGAAGGCAACAGACGGGTCTGACATGGATTGGACGAACCACTGAATTGCCGCAT
TGCAGAGATATTGTATTTAAGTGCCTAGCTCGATACATAAACGGGTCTCTCTGGTTAGACCAGATCTGAG
CCTGGGAGCTCTCTGGCTAACTAGGGAACCCACTGCTTAAGCCTCAATAAAGCTTGCCTTGAGTGCTTCA
AGTAGTGTGTGCCCGTCTGTTGTGTGACTCTGGTAACTAGAGATCCCTCAGACCCTTTTAGTCAGTGTGG
AAAATCTCTAGCAGTGGCGCCCGAACAGGGACTTGAAAGCGAAAGGGAAACCAGAGGAGCTCTCTCGACG
CAGGACTCGGCTTGCTGAAGCGCGCACGGCAAGAGGCGAGGGGCGGCGACTGGTGAGTACGCCAAAAATT
TTGACTAGCGGAGGCTAGAAGGAGAGAGATGGGTGCGAGAGCGTCAGTATTAAGCGGGGGAGAATTAGAT
CGCGATGGGAAAAAATTCGGTTAAGGCCAGGGGGAAAGAAAAAATATAAATTAAAACATATAGTATGGGC
AAGCAGGGAGCTAGAACGATTCGCAGTTAATCCTGGCCTGTTAGAAACATCAGAAGGCTGTAGACAAATA
CTGGGACAGCTACAACCATCCCTTCAGACAGGATCAGAAGAACTTAGATCATTATATAATACAGTAGCAA
CCCTCTATTGTGTGCATCAAAGGATAGAGATAAAAGACACCAAGGAAGCTTTAGACAAGATAGAGGAAGA
GCAAAACAAAAGTAAGACCACCGCACAGCAAGCGGCCGCTGATCTTCAGACCTGGAGGAGGAGATATGAG
GGACAATTGGAGAAGTGAATTATATAAATATAAAGTAGTAAAAATTGAACCATTAGGAGTAGCACCCACC
AAGGCAAAGAGAAGAGTGGTGCAGAGAGAAAAAAGAGCAGTGGGAATAGGAGCTTTGTTCCTTGGGTTCT
TGGGAGCAGCAGGAAGCACTATGGGCGCAGCGTCAATGACGCTGACGGTACAGGCCAGACAATTATTGTC
TGGTATAGTGCAGCAGCAGAACAATTTGCTGAGGGCTATTGAGGCGCAACAGCATCTGTTGCAACTCACA
GTCTGGGGCATCAAGCAGCTCCAGGCAAGAATCCTGGCTGTGGAAAGATACCTAAAGGATCAACAGCTCC
TGGGGATTTGGGGTTGCTCTGGAAAACTCATTTGCACCACTGCTGTGCCTTGGAATGCTAGTTGGAGTAA
TAAATCTCTGGAACAGATTTGGAATCACACGACCTGGATGGAGTGGGACAGAGAAATTAACAATTACACA
AGCTTAATACACTCCTTAATTGAAGAATCGCAAAACCAGCAAGAAAAGAATGAACAAGAATTATTGGAAT
TAGATAAATGGGCAAGTTTGTGGAATTGGTTTAACATAACAAATTGGCTGTGGTATATAAAATTATTCAT
AATGATAGTAGGAGGCTTGGTAGGTTTAAGAATAGTTTTTGCTGTACTTTCTATAGTGAATAGAGTTAGG
CAGGGATATTCACCATTATCGTTTCAGACCCACCTCCCAACCCCGAGGGGACCCGACAGGCCCGAAGGAA
TAGAAGAAGAAGGTGGAGAGAGAGACAGAGACAGATCCATTCGATTAGTGAACGGATCTCGACGGTATCG
ATCACGAGACTAGCCTCGAGCGGCCGCCCCCTTCACCGAGGGCCTATTTCCCATGATTCCTTCATATTTG
CATATACGATACAAGGCTGTTAGAGAGATAATTGGAATTAATTTGACTGTAAACACAAAGATATTAGTAC
AAAATACGTGACGTAGAAAGTAATAATTTCTTGGGTAGTTTGCAGTTTTAAAATTATGTTTTAAAATGGA
CTATCATATGCTTACCGTAACTTGAAAGTATTTCGATTTCTTGGCTTTATATATCTTGTGGAAAGGACGA
AACACCGGGCCAGTAAGATGGGAATCATTCTCGAGAATGATTCCCATCTTACTGGCTTTTTGAATTCTCG
ACCTCGAGACAAATGGCAGTATTCATCCACAATTTTAAAAGAAAAGGGGGGATTGGGGGGTACAGTGCAG
GGGAAAGAATAGTAGACATAATAGCAACAGACATACAAACTAAAGAATTACAAAAACAAATTACAAAAAT
TCAAAATTTTCGGGTTTATTACAGGGACAGCAGAGATCCACTTTGGCCGCGGCTCGAGGGGGTTGGGGTT
GCGCCTTTTCCAAGGCAGCCCTGGGTTTGCGCAGGGACGCGGCTGCTCTGGGCGTGGTTCCGGGAAACGC
AGCGGCGCCGACCCTGGGTCTCGCACATTCTTCACGTCCGTTCGCAGCGTCACCCGGATCTTCGCCGCTA
CCCTTGTGGGCCCCCCGGCGACGCTTCCTGCTCCGCCCCTAAGTCGGGAAGGTTCCTTGCGGTTCGCGGC
GTGCCGGACGTGACAAACGGAAGCCGCACGTCTCACTAGTACCCTCGCAGACGGACAGCGCCAGGGAGCA
ATGGCAGCGCGCCGACCGCGATGGGCTGTGGCCAATAGCGGCTGCTCAGCAGGGCGCGCCGAGAGCAGCG
GCCGGGAAGGGGCGGTGCGGGAGGCGGGGTGTGGGGCGGTAGTGTGGGCCCTGTTCCTGCCCGCGCGGTG
TTCCGCATTCTGCAAGCCTCCGGAGCGCACGTCGGCAGTCGGCTCCCTCGTTGACCGAATCACCGACCTC
TCTCCCCAGGGGGATCCACCGGAGCTTACCATGACCGAGTACAAGCCCACGGTGCGCCTCGCCACCCGCG
ACGACGTCCCCAGGGCCGTACGCACCCTCGCCGCCGCGTTCGCCGACTACCCCGCCACGCGCCACACCGT
CGATCCGGACCGCCACATCGAGCGGGTCACCGAGCTGCAAGAACTCTTCCTCACGCGCGTCGGGCTCGAC
ATCGGCAAGGTGTGGGTCGCGGACGACGGCGCCGCGGTGGCGGTCTGGACCACGCCGGAGAGCGTCGAAG
CGGGGGCGGTGTTCGCCGAGATCGGCCCGCGCATGGCCGAGTTGAGCGGTTCCCGGCTGGCCGCGCAGCA
ACAGATGGAAGGCCTCCTGGCGCCGCACCGGCCCAAGGAGCCCGCGTGGTTCCTGGCCACCGTCGGCGTC
TCGCCCGACCACCAGGGCAAGGGTCTGGGCAGCGCCGTCGTGCTCCCCGGAGTGGAGGCGGCCGAGCGCG
CCGGGGTGCCCGCCTTCCTGGAGACCTCCGCGCCCCGCAACCTCCCCTTCTACGAGCGGCTCGGCTTCAC
CGTCACCGCCGACGTCGAGGTGCCCGAAGGACCGCGCACCTGGTGCATGACCCGCAAGCCCGGTGCCTGA
CGCCCGCCCCACGACCCGCAGCGCCCGACCGAAAGGAGCGCACGACCCCATGCATCGGTACCTTTAAGAC
CAATGACTTACAAGGCAGCTGTAGATCTTAGCCACTTTTTAAAAGAAAAGGGGGGACTGGAAGGGCTAAT
TCACTCCCAACGAAGACAAGATCTGCTTTTTGCTTGTACTGGGTCTCTCTGGTTAGACCAGATCTGAGCC
TGGGAGCTCTCTGGCTAACTAGGGAACCCACTGCTTAAGCCTCAATAAAGCTTGCCTTGAGTGCTTCAAG
TAGTGTGTGCCCGTCTGTTGTGTGACTCTGGTAACTAGAGATCCCTCAGACCCTTTTAGTCAGTGTGGAA
AATCTCTAGCAGTAGTAGTTCATGTCATCTTATTATTCAGTATTTATAACTTGCAAAGAAATGAATATCA
GAGAGTGAGAGGAACTTGTTTATTGCAGCTTATAATGGTTACAAATAAAGCAATAGCATCACAAATTTCA
CAAATAAAGCATTTTTTTCACTGCATTCTAGTTGTGGTTTGTCCAAACTCATCAATGTATCTTATCATGT
CTGGCTCTAGCTATCCCGCCCCTAACTCCGCCCATCCCGCCCCTAACTCCGCCCAGTTCCGCCCATTCTC
CGCCCCATGGCTGACTAATTTTTTTTATTTATGCAGAGGCCGAGGCCGCCTCGGCCTCTGAGCTATTCCA
GAAGTAGTGAGGAGGCTTTTTTGGAGGCCTAGGGACGTACCCAATTCGCCCTATAGTGAGTCGTATTACG
CGCGCTCACTGGCCGTCGTTTTACAACGTCGTGACTGGGAAAACCCTGGCGTTACCCAACTTAATCGCCT
TGCAGCACATCCCCCTTTCGCCAGCTGGCGTAATAGCGAAGAGGCCCGCACCGATCGCCCTTCCCAACAG
TTGCGCAGCCTGAATGGCGAATGGG
[124 nt withheld, positions 4646-4769]
C
[91 nt withheld, positions 4771-4861]
A
[49 nt withheld, positions 4863-4911]
CCTTTGACGTTGGAGTCCACGTTCTTT
[37 nt withheld, positions 4939-4975]
ACCCTATCTCGGTCTATTCTTTTGATTTATAAGGGATTTTGCCGATTTCGGCCTATTGGTTAAAAAATGA
GCTGATTTAACAAAAATTTAACGCGAATTTTAACAAAATATTAACGCTTACAATTTAGGTGGCACTTTTC
GGGGAAATGTGCGCGGAACCCCTATTTGTTTATTTTTCTAAATACATTCAAATATGTATCCGCTCATGAG
ACAATAACCCTGATAAATGCTTCAATAATATTGAAAAAGGAAGAGTATGAGTATTCAACATTTCCGTGTC
GCCCTTATTCCCTTTTTTGCGGCATTTTGCCTTCCTGTTTTTGCTCACCCAGAAACGCTGGTGAAAGTAA
AAGATGCTGAAGATCAGTTGGGTGCACGAGTGGGTTACATCGAACTGGATCTCAACAGCGGTAAGATCCT
TGAGAGTTTTCGCCCCGAAGAACGTTTTCCAATGATGAGCACTTTTAAAGTTCTGCTATGTGGCGCGGTA
TTATCCCGTATTGACGCCGGGCAAGAGCAACTCGGTCGCCGCATACACTATTCTCAGAATGACTTGGTTG
AGTACTCACCAGTCACAGAAAAGCATCTTACGGATGGCATGACAGTAAGAGAATTATGCAGTGCTGCCAT
AACCATGAGTGATAACACTGCGGCCAACTTACTTCTGACAACGATCGGAGGACCGAAGGAGCTAACCGCT
TTTTTGCACAACATGGGGGATCATGTAACTCGCCTTGATCGTTGGGAACCGGAGCTGAATGAAGCCATAC
CAAACGACGAGCGTGACACCACGATGCCTGTAGCAATGGCAACAACGTTGCGCAAACTATTAACTGGCGA
ACTACTTACTCTAGCTTCCCGGCAACAATTAATAGACTGGATGGAGGCGGATAAAGTTGCAGGACCACTT
CTGCGCTCGGCCCTTCCGGCTGGCTGGTTTATTGCTGATAAATCTGGAGCCGGTGAGCGTGGGTCTCGCG
GTATCATTGCAGCACTGGGGCCAGATGGTAAGCCCTCCCGTATCGTAGTTATCTACACGACGGGGAGTCA
GGCAACTATGGATGAACGAAATAGACAGATCGCTGAGATAGGTGCCTCACTGATTAAGCATTGGTAACTG
TCAGACCAAGTTTACTCATATATACTTTAGATTGATTTAAAACTTCATTTTTAATTTAAAAGGATCTAGG
TGAAGATCCTTTTTGATAATCTCATGACCAAAATCCCTTAACGTGAGTTTTCGTTCCACTGAGCGTCAGA
CCCCGTAGAAAAGATCAAAGGATCTTCTTGAGATCCTTTTTTTCTGCGCGTAATCTGCTGCTTGCAAACA
AAAAAACCACCGCTACCAGCGGTGGTTTGTTTGCCGGATCAAGAGCTACCAACTCTTTTTCCGAAGGTAA
CTGGCTTCAGCAGAGCGCAGATACCAAATACTGTTCTTCTAGTGTAGCCGTAGTTAGGCCACCACTTCAA
GAACTCTGTAGCACCGCCTACATACCTCGCTCTGCTAATCCTGTTACCAGTGGCTGCTGCCAGTGGCGAT
AAGTCGTGTCTTACCGGGTTGGACTCAAGACGATAGTTACCGGATAAGGCGCAGCGGTCGGGCTGAACGG
GGGGTTCGTGCACACAGCCCAGCTTGGAGCGAACGACCTACACCGAACTGAGATACCTACAGCGTGAGCT
ATGAGAAAGCGCCACGCTTCCCGAAGGGAGAAAGGCGGACAGGTATCCGGTAAGCGGCAGGGTCGGAACA
GGAGAGCGCACGAGGGAGCTTCCAGGGGGAAACGCCTGGTATCTTTATAGTCCTGTCGGGTTTCGCCACC
TCTGACTTGAGCGTCGATTTTTGTGATGCTCGTCAGGGGGGCGGAGCCTATGGAAAAACGCCAGCAACGC
GGCCTTTTTACGGTTCCTGGCCTTTTGCTGGCCTTTTGCTCACATGTTCTTTCCTGCGTTATCCCCTGAT
TCTGTGGATAACCGTATTACCGCCTTTGAGTGAGCTGATACCGCTCGCCGCAGCCGAACGACCGAGCGCA
GCGAGTCAGTGAGCGAGGAAGCGGAAGAGCGCCCAATACGCAAACCGCCTCTCCCCGCGCGTTGGCCGAT
TCATTAATG
Features (pLannotate 1.2.2; 25 found; start..end, strand, type, name):
     55..76      +  protein_bind   CAP binding site: CAP binding activates transcription in the presence of cAMP. E. coli catabolite activator protein
     91..121     +  promoter       lac promoter: promoter for the E. coli lac operon
    129..145     +  protein_bind   lac operator: The lac repressor binds to the lac operator to inhibit transcription in E. coli. This inhibition can be relieved by adding lactose or isopropyl-β-D-thiogalactopyranoside (IPTG). lac repressor encoded by lacI
    190..208     +  promoter       T3 promoter: promoter for bacteriophage T3 RNA polymerase
    236..462     +  promoter       RSV promoter: Rous sarcoma virus enhancer/promoter
    463..643     +  LTR            5' LTR (truncated): truncated 5' long terminal repeat (LTR) from HIV-1
    690..815     +  misc_feature   HIV-1 Ψ: packaging signal of human immunodeficiency virus type 1
    799..1162    +  CDS            HIV-1 gag (fragment): gag protein from human immunodeficiency virus 1; gag
   1308..1541    +  misc_feature   RRE: The Rev response element (RRE) of HIV-1 allows for Rev-dependent mRNA export from the nucleus to the cytoplasm.
   1918..2018    +  CDS            Rev (fragment): human immunodeficiency virus 1 (HIV-1) Rev protein; rev; enhances nuclear export of unspliced and incompletely spliced viral mRNAs
   2068..2308    +  promoter       U6 promoter: RNA polymerase III promoter for human U6 snRNA
   2413..2530    +  misc_feature   cPPT/CTS: central polypurine tract and central termination sequence of HIV-1
   2579..3089    +  promoter       hPGK promoter: human phosphoglycerate kinase 1 promoter
   3111..3710    +  CDS            PuroR: puromycin N-acetyltransferase; pac from Streptomyces alboniger; confers resistance to puromycin
   3753..3836    +  CDS            nef (fragment): NEF_HV1Z2 - Experimental evidence at protein level: Swiss-Prot protein existence level 1. Extracellular Nef protein targets CD4(+) T-lymphocytes for apoptosis by interacting with CXCR4 surface receptors. From Human immunodeficiency virus type 1 group M subtype D (isolate Z2/CDC-Z34) (HIV-1).
   3838..4071    +  LTR            3' LTR (ΔU3): self-inactivating 3' long terminal repeat (LTR) from HIV-1
   4143..4264    +  polyA_signal   SV40 poly(A) signal: SV40 polyadenylation signal
   4304..4439    +  rep_origin     SV40 ori: SV40 origin of replication
   4460..4478    -  promoter       T7 promoter: promoter for bacteriophage T7 RNA polymerase
   4486..4641    +  CDS            lacZα (fragment): LacZα fragment of β-galactosidase; lacZ fragment
   4646..5074    +  rep_origin     f1 ori (sequence partly withheld): f1 bacteriophage origin of replication; arrow indicates direction of (+) strand synthesis
   5127..5231    +  promoter       AmpR promoter: bla
   5232..6092    +  CDS            AmpR: β-lactamase; bla; confers resistance to ampicillin, carbenicillin, and related antibiotics
   6263..6851    +  rep_origin     ori: high-copy-number ColE1/pMB1/pBR322/pUC origin of replication
   7034..42      +  CDS            lacI (fragment) (across the origin): lac repressor; lacI; The lac repressor binds to the lac operator to inhibit transcription in E. coli. This inhibition can be relieved by adding lactose or isopropyl-β-D-thiogalactopyranoside (IPTG).
