[The description below was written by a language model from this plasmid's Addgene catalogue record and pLannotate feature annotations shown in this document.]
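Description:
pLKO mouse shRNA 1 rictor is a lentiviral RNAi plasmid built on the pLKO.1 backbone. It carries a short hairpin RNA directed against mouse Rictor (also called mAVO3), the defining subunit of mTOR complex 2. The roughly 60 bp hairpin oligonucleotide was cloned between the AgeI and EcoRI sites. This places it immediately downstream of the human U6 promoter, an RNA polymerase III promoter suited to producing small, precisely terminated hairpin transcripts that the cell processes into siRNA. A separate human PGK promoter drives the puromycin N-acetyltransferase gene, so transduced or transfected mammalian cells can be selected with puromycin.

The sequenced record is 7,084 nt. Its viral framework has the layout typical of a self-inactivating HIV-1 transfer vector. An RSV promoter fused to a truncated 5' LTR drives genomic RNA production in packaging cells. It is followed by the Ψ packaging signal with a gag fragment, the Rev response element for Rev-dependent nuclear export, and a cPPT/CTS element that aids nuclear import of the reverse-transcribed genome. The ΔU3 3' LTR removes viral promoter activity after integration, which leaves the U6 and PGK cassettes as the active transcription units. The plasmid lacks functional viral structural and enzymatic genes, so these must be supplied in trans to make particles.

In E. coli the plasmid is maintained by a high-copy ColE1/pUC-type origin and selected with ampicillin through β-lactamase. Backbone remnants include an f1 origin, an SV40 origin and poly(A) signal, and lac, T3 and T7 sequences. The associated publication concerns an ATP-competitive mTOR inhibitor, and the construct serves for stable knockdown of Rictor in mouse cells to study mTORC2-dependent signalling.
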