Addgene plasmid #21341: pLKO mouse shRNA 1 rictor
Depositing lab: David Sabatini. Depositing organization: Whitehead Institute for Biomedical Research. Publication: An ATP-competitive mammalian target of rapamycin inhibitor reveals rapamycin-resistant functions of mTORC1. Thoreen CC, Kang SA, Chang JW, Liu Q, Zhang J, Gao Y, Reichling LJ, Sim T, Sabatini DM, Gray NS. J Biol Chem. 2009 Mar 20. 284(12):8023-32. 10.1074/jbc.M900301200 PubMed 19150980.
Backbone
  Vector backbone: pLKO.1
  Backbone manufacturer: Available from Addgene
  Backbone size w/o insert (bp): 7032
  Vector type: Mammalian Expression, Lentiviral, RNAi
  Selectable markers: Puromycin
Growth in bacteria
  Bacterial resistance: Ampicillin, 100 μg/mL
  Growth temperature: 37°C
  Growth strain: XL10 Gold
  Growth instructions: XL10 Gold Ultracompetent Cells from Stratagene or nStb13. Grow in SOC media at 37oC
  Copy number: Unknown
Gene/Insert
  Gene/Insert name: rictor shRNA 1 (alt names: rictor; mAVO3)
  Species: M. musculus (mouse)
  Insert size (bp): 60
  GenBank ID: NM_030168
  Entrez Gene: Rictor (a.k.a. 4921505C17Rik, 6030405M08Rik, AVO3, D530039E11Rik)
  Cloning method: Restriction Enzyme; 5′ cloning site AgeI (unknown if destroyed); 3′ cloning site EcoRI (unknown if destroyed)
  Sequencing primers: 5′ LKO.1 5'
Terms and licenses: Academic/Nonprofit Terms; Industry Terms: Not Available to Industry
Depositor comments: mouse rictor shRNA 1 shRNA oligo sequence is 5'- CCGGGCCAGTAAGATGGGAATCATTCTCGAGAATGATTCCCATCTTACTGGCTTTTTG -3'
How to cite: pLKO mouse shRNA 1 rictor was a gift from David Sabatini (Addgene plasmid # 21341 ; http://n2t.net/addgene:21341 ; RRID:Addgene_21341)
